Addgene plasmid #157222: pD649-HAsp-BTN2A1-COMP5AP-AviTag-9xHis
Purpose: Mammalian expression of cell-surface protein extracellular domain fused to COMP5AP-AviTag-9xHis. Protein is secreted from cells.
Depositing lab: Chris Garcia. Depositing organization: Stanford University. Publication: A Human IgSF Cell-Surface Interactome Reveals a Complex Network of Protein-Protein Interactions. Wojtowicz WM, Vielmetter J, Fernandes RA, Siepe DH, Eastman CL, Chisholm GB, Cox S, Klock H, Anderson PW, Rue SM, Miller JJ, Glaser SM, Bragstad ML, Vance J, Lam AW, Lesley SA, Zinn K, Garcia KC. Cell. 2020 Aug 20;182(4):1027-1043.e17. doi: 10.1016/j.cell.2020.07.025. PubMed 32822567.
Backbone
  Vector backbone: pD649
  Backbone size w/o insert (bp): 7153
  Vector type: Mammalian Expression
Growth in bacteria
  Bacterial resistance: Ampicillin, 100 μg/mL
  Growth temperature: 37°C
  Growth strain: DH5alpha
  Copy number: High Copy
Gene/Insert
  Gene/Insert name: BTN2A1 (alt name: BT2A1)
  Species: H. sapiens (human)
  Insert size (bp): 660
  Entrez Gene: BTN2A1 (a.k.a. BK14H9.1, BT2.1, BTF1, BTN2.1, DJ3E1.1)
  Promoter: CMV/SP6
  Tag / fusion protein: COMP5AP-AviTag-9xHis (C terminal on backbone)
  Cloning method: Restriction Enzyme; 5′ cloning site GCGGCCGC (not destroyed); 3′ cloning site GGCGCGCC (not destroyed)
  Sequencing primers: 5′ ATTTAGGTGACACTATAG; 3′ CGTCGCACTCCATCACGGTG
Resource information
  A portion of this plasmid was derived from a plasmid made by: synthesis by ThermoFisher
Terms and licenses: Academic/Nonprofit Terms; Industry Terms: Not Available to Industry
Depositor comments: Some plasmids in this collection may have an IS4-like element ISVsa5 family transposase upstream of the CMV promoter.
How to cite: pD649-HAsp-BTN2A1-COMP5AP-AviTag-9xHis was a gift from Chris Garcia (Addgene plasmid # 157222 ; http://n2t.net/addgene:157222 ; RRID:Addgene_157222)
