[The description below was written by a language model from this plasmid's Addgene catalogue record and pLannotate feature annotations shown in this document.]
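Description:
pD649-HAsp-BTN2A1-COMP5AP-AviTag-9xHis is a mammalian expression plasmid built on the pD649 backbone for producing a secreted, multimerized form of the extracellular domain of human butyrophilin BTN2A1. It is propagated in E. coli as a high-copy plasmid through a ColE1/pUC-type origin and selected with ampicillin via the β-lactamase gene. The feature table also shows an SV40 early/EM7 promoter pair driving a puromycin N-acetyltransferase cassette with an SV40 polyadenylation signal, which would permit puromycin selection in mammalian cells, plus short remnants of other elements (KanR, lacZα, ble, f1 ori) that appear to be non-functional fragments.

Expression is driven by the CMV enhancer/promoter, followed by a portion of CMV intron A and an SP6 promoter that can serve for in vitro transcription or as a sequencing primer site. The open reading frame starts with a signal peptide, named HAsp in the construct title, although the automated annotation matches part of this region to an immunoglobulin heavy chain signal sequence. The roughly 660 bp BTN2A1 ectodomain follows, flanked by retained NotI and AscI sites so that ectodomains can be exchanged. Downstream, on the backbone, are the coiled-coil region of rat cartilage oligomeric matrix protein (COMP), a pentamerizing domain, then human placental alkaline phosphatase, an AviTag for enzymatic biotinylation and a polyhistidine tag (9xHis by name, annotated as 8xHis), terminated by a bGH polyadenylation signal.

Pentamerization raises avidity for weak receptor–ligand contacts and the phosphatase provides an enzymatic readout, which suits the construct to use as a secreted "prey" reagent in the associated screen of human IgSF cell-surface protein interactions. The depositor notes that some plasmids in this collection may carry an IS4-like transposase insertion upstream of the CMV promoter; none is annotated here.
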