Features (pLannotate 1.2.2; 24 found; start..end, strand, type, name):
    119..143     -  CDS            KanR (fragment): aminoglycoside phosphotransferase; aph(3')-Ia; confers resistance to kanamycin
    254..842     +  rep_origin     ori: high-copy-number ColE1/pMB1/pBR322/pUC origin of replication
   1067..1084    +  terminator     rrnB T2 terminator (fragment): transcription terminator T2 from the E. coli rrnB gene
   1109..1128    -  CDS            lacZα (fragment): LacZα fragment of β-galactosidase; lacZ fragment
   1584..1600    +  protein_bind   lac operator: The lac repressor binds to the lac operator to inhibit transcription in E. coli. This inhibition can be relieved by adding lactose or isopropyl-β-D-thiogalactopyranoside (IPTG). lac repressor encoded by lacI
   1843..2146    +  enhancer       CMV enhancer: human cytomegalovirus immediate early enhancer
   2147..2350    +  promoter       CMV promoter: human cytomegalovirus (CMV) immediate early promoter
   2486..2529    +  intron         CMV intron (fragment): modified intron A from human cytomegalovirus
   2581..2599    +  promoter       SP6 promoter: promoter for bacteriophage SP6 RNA polymerase
   2603..2640    +  CDS            IgH signal sequence (fragment): signal sequence from the mouse immunoglobulin heavy chain variable region
   2743..3408    +  CDS            BTN2A1 (fragment) (sequence partly withheld): BT2A1_HUMAN - Also known as BT2.1, BTF1. Experimental evidence at protein level: Swiss-Prot protein existence level 1. From Homo sapiens (Human).
   3505..3684    +  CDS            Comp (fragment): COMP_RAT - Experimental evidence at protein level: Swiss-Prot protein existence level 1. May play a role in the structural integrity of cartilage via its interaction with other extracellular matrix proteins such as the collagens and fibronectin. Can mediate the interaction of chondrocytes with the cartilage extracellular matrix through interaction with cell surface integrin receptors. Could play a role in the pathogenesis of osteoarthritis. Potent suppressor of apoptosis in both primary chondrocytes and transformed cells. Suppresses apoptosis by blocking the activation of caspase-3 and by indu
   3672..5124    +  CDS            SEAP (fragment): secreted alkaline phosphatase from human placenta The natural enzyme has a C-terminal transmembrane sequence that is replaced by a GPI anchor.
   5149..5190    +  CDS            AviTag™ (fragment): peptide tag that allows for enzymatic biotinylation
   5194..5217    +  CDS            8xHis: 8xHis affinity tag
   5363..5474    +  polyA_signal   bGH poly(A) signal: bovine growth hormone polyadenylation signal
   5475..5583    +  rep_origin     f1 ori (fragment): f1 bacteriophage origin of replication; arrow indicates direction of (+) strand synthesis
   5597..5926    +  promoter       SV40 promoter: SV40 enhancer and early promoter
   5974..6021    +  promoter       EM7 promoter: synthetic bacterial promoter&nbsp
   6040..6639    +  CDS            PuroR (fragment): puromycin N-acetyltransferase; pac from Streptomyces; confers resistance to puromycin
   6649..6774    +  CDS            ble (fragment): BLE_KLEPN - Experimental evidence at protein level: Swiss-Prot protein existence level 1. Binding protein with a strong affinity to the bleomycin family of antibiotics. Binds to CL990; an antimitotic-antibiotic compound. From Klebsiella pneumoniae.
   6769..6890    +  polyA_signal   SV40 poly(A) signal: SV40 polyadenylation signal
   6943..7803    -  CDS            AmpR: β-lactamase; bla; confers resistance to ampicillin, carbenicillin, and related antibiotics
   7806..89      -  promoter       AmpR promoter (fragment) (across the origin): bla
>Addgene plasmid #157222 | pD649-HAsp-BTN2A1-COMP5AP-AviTag-9xHis | addgene full sequence | sequence record 459733 | Addgene NGS Result
TTTCAATATTATTGAAGCATTTATCAGGGTTATTGTCTCATGAGCGGATACATATTTGAATGTATTTAGA
AAAATAAACAAATAGGGGTCAGTGTTACAACCAATTAACCAATTCTGAACATTATCGCGAGCCCATTTAT
ACCTGAATATGGCTCATAACACCCCTTGCTCATGACCAAAATCCCTTAACGTGAGTTACGCGCGCGTCGT
TCCACTGAGCGTCAGACCCCGTAGAAAAGATCAAAGGATCTTCTTGAGATCCTTTTTTTCTGCGCGTAAT
CTGCTGCTTGCAAACAAAAAAACCACCGCTACCAGCGGTGGTTTGTTTGCCGGATCAAGAGCTACCAACT
CTTTTTCCGAAGGTAACTGGCTTCAGCAGAGCGCAGATACCAAATACTGTTCTTCTAGTGTAGCCGTAGT
TAGCCCACCACTTCAAGAACTCTGTAGCACCGCCTACATACCTCGCTCTGCTAATCCTGTTACCAGTGGC
TGCTGCCAGTGGCGATAAGTCGTGTCTTACCGGGTTGGACTCAAGACGATAGTTACCGGATAAGGCGCAG
CGGTCGGGCTGAACGGGGGGTTCGTGCACACAGCCCAGCTTGGAGCGAACGACCTACACCGAACTGAGAT
ACCTACAGCGTGAGCTATGAGAAAGCGCCACGCTTCCCGAAGGGAGAAAGGCGGACAGGTATCCGGTAAG
CGGCAGGGTCGGAACAGGAGAGCGCACGAGGGAGCTTCCAGGGGGAAACGCCTGGTATCTTTATAGTCCT
GTCGGGTTTCGCCACCTCTGACTTGAGCGTCGATTTTTGTGATGCTCGTCAGGGGGGCGGAGCCTATGGA
AAAACGCCAGCAACGCGGCCTTTTTACGGTTCCTGGCCTTTTGCTGGCCTTTTGCTCACATGTTCTTTCC
TGCGTTATCCCCTGATTCTGTGGATAACCGTATTACCGCCTTTGAGTGAGCTGATACCGCTCGCCGCAGC
CGAACGACCGAGCGCAGCGAGTCAGTGAGCGAGGAAGCGGAAGGCGAGAGTAGGGAACTGCCAGGCATCA
AACTAAGCAGAAGGCCCCTGACGGATGGCCTTTTTGCGTTTCTACAAACTCTTTCTGTGTTGTAAAACGA
CGGCCAGTCTTAAGCTCGGGCCCCCTGGGCGGTTCTGATAACGAGTAATCGTTAATCCGCAAATAACGTA
AAAACCCGCTTCGGCGGGTTTTTTTATGGGGGGAGTTTAGGGAAAGAGCATTTGTCAGAATATTTAAGGG
CGCCTGTCACTTTGCTTGATATATGAGAATTATTTAACCTTATAAATGAGAAAAAAGCAACGCACTTTAA
ATAAGATACGTTGCTTTTTCGATTGATGAACACCTATAATTAAACTATTCATCTATTATTTATGATTTTT
TGTATATACAATATTTCTAGTTTGTTAAAGAGAATTAAGAAAATAAATCTCGAAAATAATAAAGGGAAAA
TCAGTTTTTGATATCAAAATTATACATGTCAACGATAATACAAAATATAATACAAACTATAAGATGTTAT
CAGTATTTATTATCATTTAGAATAAATTTTGTGTCGCCCTTAATTGTGAGCGGATAACAATTACGAGCTT
CATGCACAGTGGCGTTGACTCAATATTGGCCATTAGCCATATTATTCATTGGTTATATAGCATAAATCAA
TATTGGCTATTGGCCATTGCATACGTTGTATCTATATCATAATATGTACATTTATATTGGCTCATGTCCA
ATATGACCGCCATGTTGGCATTGATTATTGACTAGTTATTAATAGTAATCAATTACGGGGTCATTAGTTC
ATAGCCCATATATGGAGTTCCGCGTTACATAACTTACGGTAAATGGCCCGCCTGGCTGACCGCCCAACGA
CCCCCGCCCATTGACGTCAATAATGACGTATGTTCCCATAGTAACGCCAATAGGGACTTTCCATTGACGT
CAATGGGTGGAGTATTTACGGTAAACTGCCCACTTGGCAGTACATCAAGTGTATCATATGCCAAGTACGC
CCCCTATTGACGTCAATGACGGTAAATGGCCCGCCTGGCATTATGCCCAGTACATGACCTTATGGGACTT
TCCTACTTGGCAGTACATCTACGTATTAGTCATCGCTATTACCATGGTGATGCGGTTTTGGCAGTACATC
AATGGGCGTGGATAGCGGTTTGACTCACGGGGATTTCCAAGTCTCCACCCCATTGACGTCAATGGGAGTT
TGTTTTGGCACCAAAATCAACGGGACTTTCCAAAATGTCGTAACAACTCCGCCCCATTGACGCAAATGGG
CGGTAGGCGTGTACGGTGGGAGGTCTATATAAGCAGAGCTCGTTTAGTGAACCGTCAGATCGCCTGGAGA
CGCCATCCACGCTGTTTTGACCTCCATAGAAGACACCGGGACCGATCCAGCCTCCGCGGCCGGGAACGGT
GCATTGGAACGCGGATTCCCCGTGCCAAGAGTGACGTAAGTACCGCCTATAGAGTCTATAGGCCCACCCC
CTTGGCTTCGTTAGAACGCGGCTACAATTAATACATAACCTTATGTATCATACACATACGATTTAGGTGA
CACTATAGAATAACATCCACTTTGCCTTTCTCTCCACAGGTGTCCACTCCCAGGTCCAACTGCACCTCGG
TTCTATCGAAAACGCGCCTGCTAGCGCCACCATGAAGACCATCATTGCCCTGAGCTACATCTTCTGCCTG
GTGTTCGCTGCGGCCGCC
[657 nt withheld, positions 2749-3405]
GCTGGCGCGCCGGAAGATCAAGTTGATCCAAGATTGATTGATGGCAAGGGCGGATCTCTGGAGGTGCTGT
TCCAGGGACCAGGCGGAAGCGGCAATCCCGGCGGCGATCTGGCCCCCCAGATGCTGCGCGAGCTGCAGGA
GACCAATGCCGCCCTGCAGGACGTGCGCGAGCTGCTGCGCCACCGCGTGAAGGAGATCACCTTCCTGAAG
AACACCGTGATGGAGTGCGACGCCTGCGGTATGCAGCCCTCTAGAGGCTCCGGCTCCATCATCCCAGTTG
AGGAGGAGAACCCGGACTTCTGGAACCGCGAGGCAGCCGAGGCCCTGGGTGCCGCCAAGAAGCTGCAGCC
TGCACAGACAGCCGCCAAGAACCTCATCATCTTCCTGGGCGATGGGATGGGGGTGTCTACGGTGACAGCT
GCCAGGATCCTAAAAGGGCAGAAGAAGGACAAACTGGGGCCTGAGATACCCCTGGCCATGGACCGCTTCC
CATATGTGGCTCTGTCCAAGACATACAATGTAGACAAACATGTGCCAGACAGTGGAGCCACAGCCACGGC
CTACCTGTGCGGGGTCAAGGGCAACTTCCAGACCATTGGCTTGAGTGCAGCCGCCCGCTTTAACCAGTGC
AACACGACACGCGGCAACGAGGTCATCTCCGTGATGAATCGGGCCAAGAAAGCAGGGAAGTCAGTGGGAG
TGGTAACCACCACACGAGTGCAGCACGCCTCGCCAGCCGGCACCTACGCCCACACGGTGAACCGCAACTG
GTACTCGGACGCCGACGTGCCTGCCTCGGCCCGCCAGGAGGGGTGCCAGGACATCGCTACGCAGCTCATC
TCCAACATGGACATTGACGTGATCCTAGGTGGAGGCCGAAAGTACATGTTTCGCATGGGAACCCCAGACC
CTGAGTACCCAGATGACTACAGCCAAGGTGGGACCAGGCTGGACGGGAAGAATCTGGTGCAGGAATGGCT
GGCGAAGCGCCAGGGTGCCCGGTATGTGTGGAACCGCACTGAGCTCATGCAGGCTTCCCTGGACCCGTCT
GTGACCCATCTCATGGGTCTCTTTGAGCCTGGAGACATGAAATACGAGATCCACCGAGACTCCACACTGG
ACCCCTCCCTGATGGAGATGACAGAGGCTGCCCTGCGCCTGCTGAGCAGGAACCCCCGCGGCTTCTTCCT
CTTCGTGGAGGGTGGTCGCATCGACCATGGTCATCATGAAAGCAGGGCTTACCGGGCACTGACTGAGACG
ATCATGTTCGACGACGCCATTGAGAGGGCGGGCCAGCTCACCAGCGAGGAGGACACGCTGAGCCTCGTCA
CTGCCGACCACTCCCACGTCTTCTCCTTCGGAGGCTACCCCCTGCGAGGGAGCTCCATCTTCGGGCTGGC
CCCTGGCAAGGCCCGGGACAGGAAGGCCTACACGGTCCTCCTATACGGAAACGGTCCAGGCTATGTGCTC
AAGGACGGCGCCCGGCCGGATGTTACCGAGAGCGAGAGCGGGAGCCCCGAGTATCGGCAGCAGTCAGCAG
TGCCCCTGGACGAAGAGACCCACGCAGGCGAGGACGTGGCGGTGTTCGCGCGCGGCCCGCAGGCGCACCT
GGTTCACGGCGTGCAGGAGCAGACCTTCATAGCGCACGTCATGGCCTTCGCCGCCTGCCTGGAGCCCTAC
ACCGCCTGCGACCTGGCGCCCCCCGCCGGCACCACCGACGCCGCGCACCCGGGTGGCGGAGGACTGAACG
ACATCTTCGAGGCTCAGAAAATCGAATGGCACGAACATCACCATCACCATCACCATCACCATTAAGGCCG
GCCTGTAGTCACTGGCACAACGCGTTACCCGGTAAGCCAATCGGGTATACACGGTCGTCATACTGCAGAC
AGGGTTCTTCTACTTTGCAAGATAGTCTTGAGTAGTAAAATAAATAGATAGAGAAAATCAGCCTCGACTG
TGCCTTCTAGTTGCCAGCCATCTGTTGTTTGCCCCTCCCCCGTGCCTTCCTTGACCCTGGAAGGTGCCAC
TCCCACTGTCCTTTCCTAATAAAATGAGGAAATTGCATCACAACACTCAACCCTATCTCGGTCTATTCTT
TTGATTTATAAGGGATTTTGCCGATTTCGGCCTATTGGTTAAAAAATGAGCTGATTTAACAAAAATTTAA
CGCGAATTAATTCTGTGGAATGTGTGTCAGTTAGGGTGTGGAAAGTCCCCAGGCTCCCCAGCAGGCAGAA
GTATGCAAAGCATGCATCTCAATTAGTCAGCAACCAGGTGTGGAAAGTCCCCAGGCTCCCCAGCAGGCAG
AAGTATGCAAAGCATGCATCTCAATTAGTCAGCAACCATAGTCCCGCCCCTAACTCCGCCCATCCCGCCC
CTAACTCCGCCCAGTTCCGCCCATTCTCCGCCCCATGGCTGACTAATTTTTTTTATTTATGCAGAGGCCG
AGGCCGCCTCTGCCTCTGAGCTATTCCAGAAGTAGTGAGGAGGCTTTTTTGGAGGCCTAGGCTTTTGCAA
AAAGCTCCCGGGAGCTTGTATATCCATTTTCGGATCTGATCAGCACGTGTTGACAATTAATCATCGGCAT
AGTATATCGGCATAGTATAATACGACAAGGTGAGGAACTAAACCATGACCGAGTACAAGCCCACGGTGCG
CCTCGCCACCCGCGACGACGTCCCCAGGGCCGTACGCACCCTCGCCGCCGCGTTCGCCGACTACCCCGCC
ACGCGCCACACCGTCGATCCGGACCGCCACATCGAGCGGGTCACCGAGCTGCAAGAACTCTTCCTCACGC
GCGTCGGGCTCGACATCGGCAAGGTGTGGGTCGCGGACGACGGCGCCGCGGTGGCGGTCTGGACCACGCC
GGAGAGCGTCGAAGCGGGGGCGGTGTTCGCCGAGATCGGCCCGCGCATGGCCGAGTTGAGCGGTTCCCGG
CTGGCCGCGCAGCAACAGATGGAAGGCCTCCTGGCGCCGCACCGGCCCAAGGAGCCCGCGTGGTTCCTGG
CCACCGTCGGCGTCTCGCCCGACCACCAGGGCAAGGGTCTGGGCAGCGCCGTCGTGCTCCCCGGAGTGGA
GGCGGCCGAGCGCGCCGGGGTGCCCGCCTTCCTGGAGACATCCGCGCCCCGCAACCTCCCCTTCTACGAG
CGGCTCGGCTTCACCGTCACCGCCGACGTCGAGGTGCCCGAAGGACCGCGCACCTGGTGCATGACCCGCA
AGCCCGGTGCCTGACACGTGCTACGAGATTTCGATTCCACCGCCGCCTTCTATGAAAGGTTGGGCTTCGG
AATCGTTTTCCGGGACGCCGGCTGGATGATCCTCCAGCGCGGGGATCTCATGCTGGAGTTCTTCGCCCAC
CCCAACTTGTTTATTGCAGCTTATAATGGTTACAAATAAAGCAATAGCATCACAAATTTCACAAATAAAG
CATTTTTTTCACTGCATTCTAGTTGTGGTTTGTCCAAACTCATCAATGTATCTTATCATGTCTGTATACC
GTCGACCTCTAGCTAGAGCTTGGCGTAATCATGGTCATTACCAATGCTTAATCAGTGAGGCACCTATCTC
AGCGATCTGTCTATTTCGTTCATCCATAGTTGCCTGACTCCCCGTCGTGTAGATAACTACGATACGGGAG
GGCTTACCATCTGGCCCCAGCGCTGCGATGATACCGCGAGAACCACGCTCACCGGCTCCGGATTTATCAG
CAATAAACCAGCCAGCCGGAAGGGCCGAGCGCAGAAGTGGTCCTGCAACTTTATCCGCCTCCATCCAGTC
TATTAATTGTTGCCGGGAAGCTAGAGTAAGTAGTTCGCCAGTTAATAGTTTGCGCAACGTTGTTGCCATC
GCTACAGGCATCGTGGTGTCACGCTCGTCGTTTGGTATGGCTTCATTCAGCTCCGGTTCCCAACGATCAA
GGCGAGTTACATGATCCCCCATGTTGTGCAAAAAAGCGGTTAGCTCCTTCGGTCCTCCGATCGTTGTCAG
AAGTAAGTTGGCCGCAGTGTTATCACTCATGGTTATGGCAGCACTGCATAATTCTCTTACTGTCATGCCA
TCCGTAAGATGCTTTTCTGTGACTGGTGAGTACTCAACCAAGTCATTCTGAGAATAGTGTATGCGGCGAC
CGAGTTGCTCTTGCCCGGCGTCAATACGGGATAATACCGCGCCACATAGCAGAACTTTAAAAGTGCTCAT
CATTGGAAAACGTTCTTCGGGGCGAAAACTCTCAAGGATCTTACCGCTGTTGAGATCCAGTTCGATGTAA
CCCACTCGTGCACCCAACTGATCTTCAGCATCTTTTACTTTCACCAGCGTTTCTGGGTGAGCAAAAACAG
GAAGGCAAAATGCCGCAAAAAAGGGAATAAGGGCGACACGGAAATGTTGAATACTCATATTCTTCCTT
