>Addgene plasmid #157222 | pD649-HAsp-BTN2A1-COMP5AP-AviTag-9xHis | depositor partial sequence | sequence record 303554 | insert (extracellular domain)
[657 nt withheld, positions 1-657]
GCT
